Addgene plasmid #62649: pJexpress414_OmpA171_H2345
Purpose: OmpA redesign hybrid with wild-type strands 2345
Depositing lab: Timothy Whitehead. Depositing organization: Michigan State University. Publication: Computational redesign of the lipid-facing surface of the outer membrane protein OmpA. Stapleton JA, Whitehead TA, Nanda V. Proc Natl Acad Sci U S A. 2015 Jul 21. pii: 201501836. 10.1073/pnas.1501836112 PubMed 26199411.
Backbone
  Vector backbone: pJexpress414
  Backbone manufacturer: DNA2.0
  Backbone size w/o insert (bp): 4000
  Total vector size (bp): 4647
  Vector type: Bacterial Expression, Synthetic Biology
Growth in bacteria
  Bacterial resistance: Ampicillin, 100 μg/mL
  Growth temperature: 37°C
  Growth strain: XL1 Blue
  Copy number: High Copy
Gene/Insert
  Gene/Insert name: OmpA_H2345
  Species: Synthetic
  Insert size (bp): 642
  Promoter: T7
  Tag / fusion protein: FlAsH (C terminal on insert); 6His (C terminal on insert)
  Cloning method: Unknown
  Sequencing primers: 5′ pTF 5′-CTCGAAAATAATAAAGGGAAAATCAG-3′; 3′ pTR 5′-TGGTAGTGTGGGGACTC-3′
Terms and licenses: Academic/Nonprofit Terms; Industry Terms: Not Available to Industry
Depositor comments: Amino acid sequence: mkktaiaiavalagfatvaqaapndntFyLgLkMgIsqyhdtgfinnngpthenqLgAgAfGgYqVnpyVgFeMgYdWlgrmpykgsvengaykaqgVqLtAkLgYpitddLdIyTrLgGmVwradtksnvygknhdtgvsFvMaLgSeHaItpeIaMrLeTqHtnnigdYPYDVPDYAtrpdnWmVsLgAsYrfgCCPGCCHHHHHH
How to cite: pJexpress414_OmpA171_H2345 was a gift from Timothy Whitehead (Addgene plasmid # 62649 ; http://n2t.net/addgene:62649 ; RRID:Addgene_62649)
