[The description below was written by a language model from this plasmid's Addgene catalogue record.]
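Description:
pJexpress414_OmpA171_H2345 is a bacterial expression plasmid built on the commercial pJexpress414 backbone, a high-copy vector selected with ampicillin. The whole construct is about 4.6 kb, of which roughly 640 bp is the synthetic insert. The record does not include a feature table, so the origin of replication and other backbone elements are not specified beyond the copy-number and resistance information. Expression of the insert is driven by a T7 promoter, which means protein production depends on a host that supplies T7 RNA polymerase. The listed propagation strain is a standard cloning strain rather than an expression strain.

The insert, OmpA_H2345, encodes a hybrid variant of the transmembrane beta-barrel domain of the outer membrane protein OmpA. The "171" in the plasmid name presumably refers to this domain, though the record does not say so. The plasmid comes from a study on computational redesign of the lipid-facing surface of OmpA. In this hybrid, strands 2, 3, 4 and 5 keep the wild-type sequence, and the remaining strands presumably carry the redesigned residues. Such chimeras allow the effects of the redesign on folding and membrane insertion to be assigned to particular parts of the barrel.

The protein carries two C-terminal tags. One is a FlAsH tag, a tetracysteine motif that binds biarsenical fluorescent dyes, and the other is a 6xHis tag for detection or affinity purification. The depositor's protein sequence also appears to begin with a signal peptide for export and to contain an internal HA epitope, which could serve for surface detection, although neither is listed among the catalogue tags. The cloning method is not recorded.
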