>Addgene plasmid #62649 | pJexpress414_OmpA171_H2345 | addgene partial sequence | sequence record 114046 | T7 5'-TAATACGACTCACTATAGGG-3'
TTTGTTTACTTTTAGGAGATAAAACATATGAAAAAGACCGCAATCGCCATCGCAGTGGCACTGGCTGGTT
TCGCTACCGTAGCGCAGGCCGCGCCGAACGACAACACCTTTTACCTGGGTTTGAAGATGGGTATTTCCCA
GTACCACGACACTGGTTTCATCAATAATAATGGCCCGACCCACGAGAACCAGCTGGGCGCTGGTGCTTTT
GGTGGTTACCAGGTGAACCCGTACGTTGGCTTTGAAATGGGTTACGACTGGCTCGGTCGTATGCCGTACA
AAGGCAGCGTTGAAAACGGTGCATACAAGGCTCAGGGCGTTCAACTGACCGCTAAACTGGGTTACCCGAT
CACCGACGACCTGGATATCTATACTCGTCTGGGTGGCATGGTATGGCGTGCAGATACTAAATCCAACGTT
TATGGTAAAAACCACGATACCGGCGTTTCTTTCGTCATGGCGCTGGGTAGCGAACATGCGATCACTCCGG
AGATCGCTATGCGTCTGGAAACGCAACACACCAACAACATCGGTGACTACCCATACGATGTTCCAGATTA
CGCGACTCGTCCGGATAACTGGATGGTGTCTCTGGGTGCGTCCTACCGTTTCGGTTGTTGCCCTGGTTGC
TGTCACCATCACCACCATCACTAAAAGCTTCCCCCTAGCATAACCCCTTGGGGCCTCTAAACGGGTCTTG
AGGGGTTTTTTGCCCCTGAGACGCGTCAATCGAGTTCGTACCTAAGGGCGACACCCCATAATTAGCCCGG
GCGAAAGGCCCAGTCTTTCGACTGAGCCTTTCGTTTTATTTGATGCCTGGCAGTTCCCTACTCTCGCATG
GGGAGTCC
